Addgene plasmid #107148: pET32a-Trx-PP-hNF2
Purpose: bacterial expression
Depositing lab: Tina Izard. Depositing organization: UF Scripps Biomedical Research. Publication: Lipid binding promotes the open conformation and tumor-suppressive activity of neurofibromin 2. Chinthalapudi K, Mandati V, Zheng J, Sharff AJ, Bricogne G, Griffin PR, Kissil J, Izard T. Nat Commun. 2018 Apr 6;9(1):1338. doi: 10.1038/s41467-018-03648-4. PubMed 29626191.
Backbone
  Vector backbone: pET32a
  Backbone manufacturer: Novagen (EMD Millipore)
  Vector type: Bacterial Expression
Growth in bacteria
  Bacterial resistance: Ampicillin, 100 μg/mL
  Growth temperature: 37°C
  Growth strain: DH5alpha
  Copy number: High Copy
Gene/Insert
  Gene/Insert name: neurofibromin 2 (alt names: NF2; SCH)
  Species: H. sapiens (human)
  Insert size (bp): 1785
  Entrez Gene: NF2 (a.k.a. ACN, BANF, SCH, SWNV, merlin-1)
  Promoter: T7
  Tag / fusion protein: (His)6-Thioredoxin (N terminal on backbone)
  Cloning method: Gibson Cloning
Terms and licenses: Academic/Nonprofit Terms; Industry Terms: Not Available to Industry
Depositor comments: Prescission protease site is inserted in frame with NF2 gene Note: The NFS insert contains A190V and G302E mutations compared to the closest reference sequence (NP_000259.1). The depositor has confirmed that these do not affect plasmid function.
How to cite: pET32a-Trx-PP-hNF2 was a gift from Tina Izard (Addgene plasmid # 107148 ; http://n2t.net/addgene:107148 ; RRID:Addgene_107148)
