[The description below was written by a language model from this plasmid's Addgene catalogue record and pLannotate feature annotations shown in this document.]
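Description:
pET32a-Trx-PP-hNF2 is a bacterial expression plasmid built on the Novagen pET32a backbone for producing human neurofibromin 2 (NF2, also called merlin or schwannomin) as a thioredoxin fusion in E. coli. It replicates from a ColE1/pBR322-type origin, with the adjacent bom and rop elements annotated. The catalogue lists it as high copy, although rop normally restrains copy number. Selection is by ampicillin through the β-lactamase gene. An f1 origin is also present, along with short remnants of the pBR322 tetracycline resistance gene that are not functional markers.

The expression cassette is the standard pET arrangement: a T7 promoter followed by a lac operator and the T7 gene 10 ribosome binding site, closed by the T7 terminator. A plasmid-borne lacI gene supplies repressor, so transcription requires a host expressing T7 RNA polymerase and is induced with IPTG. The reading frame opens with E. coli thioredoxin (TrxA), a solubility-enhancing partner that the catalogue describes as part of an N-terminal His6-thioredoxin tag. It continues into the 1,785 bp NF2 coding sequence, which was inserted by Gibson assembly. According to the depositor, a PreScission protease site lies in frame ahead of NF2, allowing removal of the fusion partner after purification. Neither this site nor the N-terminal His tag is separately annotated in the feature table. S-Tag and His-tag sequences from the backbone are annotated downstream of NF2, but the record does not say whether they are translated.

The insert carries A190V and G302E substitutions relative to the reference protein, which the depositor reports do not affect function. The associated work concerns lipid binding and the conformation of NF2, consistent with use for recombinant protein production for structural and biochemical studies.
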