Features (pLannotate 1.2.2; 21 found; start..end, strand, type, name):
     34..622     +  rep_origin     ori: high-copy-number ColE1/pMB1/pBR322/pUC origin of replication
    808..947     -  misc_feature   bom: basis of mobility region from pBR322
   1049..1240    -  CDS            rop: Rop protein, which maintains plasmids at low copy number; rop
   1257..1637    +  CDS            YPB1_ECOLX: Protein predicted: Swiss-Prot protein existence level 4. From Escherichia coli.
   1709..2000    -  CDS            TcR (fragment): tetracycline efflux protein; tet; confers resistance to tetracycline
   2015..2036    -  protein_bind   CAP binding site: CAP binding activates transcription in the presence of cAMP. E. coli catabolite activator protein
   2049..3131    -  CDS            lacI: lac repressor; lacI; The lac repressor binds to the lac operator to inhibit transcription in E. coli. This inhibition can be relieved by adding lactose or isopropyl-β-D-thiogalactopyranoside (IPTG).
   3132..3209    -  promoter       lacI promoter: lacI
   3217..3496    -  CDS            TcR (fragment): tetracycline efflux protein; tet; confers resistance to tetracycline
   3522..3540    +  promoter       T7 promoter: promoter for bacteriophage T7 RNA polymerase
   3541..3565    +  protein_bind   lac operator: The lac repressor binds to the lac operator to inhibit transcription in E. coli. This inhibition can be relieved by adding lactose or isopropyl-β-D-thiogalactopyranoside (IPTG). lac repressor encoded by lacI
   3580..3602    +  RBS            RBS: efficient ribosome binding site from bacteriophage T7 gene 10 (Olins and Rangwala, 1989)
   3610..3936    +  CDS            TrxA: E. coli thioredoxin; trxA
   4009..5793    +  CDS            NF2: MERL_HUMAN - Also known as SCH. Experimental evidence at protein level: Swiss-Prot protein existence level 1. Probable regulator of the Hippo/SWH (Sav/Wts/Hpo) signaling pathway, a signaling pathway that plays a pivotal role in tumor suppression by restricting proliferation and promoting apoptosis. Along with WWC1 can synergistically induce the phosphorylation of LATS1 and LATS2 and can probably function in the regulation of the Hippo/SWH (Sav/Wts/Hpo) signaling pathway. May act as a membrane stabilizing protein. May inhibit PI3 kinase by binding to AGAP2 and impairing its stimulating activity
   5803..5847    +  CDS            S-Tag: affinity and epitope tag derived from pancreatic ribonuclease A
   5939..5956    +  CDS            9xHis (fragment): 9xHis affinity tag
   5966..6015    +  CDS            SET1 (fragment): solubility-enhancement tag derived from T7 phage gene 10B
   6023..6070    +  terminator     T7 terminator: transcription terminator for bacteriophage T7 RNA polymerase
   6107..6535    +  rep_origin     f1 ori (sequence partly withheld): f1 bacteriophage origin of replication; arrow indicates direction of (+) strand synthesis
   6588..6692    +  promoter       AmpR promoter: bla
   6693..7553    +  CDS            AmpR: β-lactamase; bla; confers resistance to ampicillin, carbenicillin, and related antibiotics
>Addgene plasmid #107148 | pET32a-Trx-PP-hNF2 | addgene full sequence | sequence record 204859 | Addgene NGS Result
GTCAGACCCCGTAGAAAAGATCAAAGGATCTTCTTGAGATCCTTTTTTTCTGCGCGTAATCTGCTGCTTG
CAAACAAAAAAACCACCGCTACCAGCGGTGGTTTGTTTGCCGGATCAAGAGCTACCAACTCTTTTTCCGA
AGGTAACTGGCTTCAGCAGAGCGCAGATACCAAATACTGTCCTTCTAGTGTAGCCGTAGTTAGGCCACCA
CTTCAAGAACTCTGTAGCACCGCCTACATACCTCGCTCTGCTAATCCTGTTACCAGTGGCTGCTGCCAGT
GGCGATAAGTCGTGTCTTACCGGGTTGGACTCAAGACGATAGTTACCGGATAAGGCGCAGCGGTCGGGCT
GAACGGGGGGTTCGTGCACACAGCCCAGCTTGGAGCGAACGACCTACACCGAACTGAGATACCTACAGCG
TGAGCTATGAGAAAGCGCCACGCTTCCCGAAGGGAGAAAGGCGGACAGGTATCCGGTAAGCGGCAGGGTC
GGAACAGGAGAGCGCACGAGGGAGCTTCCAGGGGGAAACGCCTGGTATCTTTATAGTCCTGTCGGGTTTC
GCCACCTCTGACTTGAGCGTCGATTTTTGTGATGCTCGTCAGGGGGGCGGAGCCTATGGAAAAACGCCAG
CAACGCGGCCTTTTTACGGTTCCTGGCCTTTTGCTGGCCTTTTGCTCACATGTTCTTTCCTGCGTTATCC
CCTGATTCTGTGGATAACCGTATTACCGCCTTTGAGTGAGCTGATACCGCTCGCCGCAGCCGAACGACCG
AGCGCAGCGAGTCAGTGAGCGAGGAAGCGGAAGAGCGCCTGATGCGGTATTTTCTCCTTACGCATCTGTG
CGGTATTTCACACCGCAATGGTGCACTCTCAGTACAATCTGCTCTGATGCCGCATAGTTAAGCCAGTATA
CACTCCGCTATCGCTACGTGACTGGGTCATGGCTGCGCCCCGACACCCGCCAACACCCGCTGACGCGCCC
TGACGGGCTTGTCTGCTCCCGGCATCCGCTTACAGACAAGCTGTGACCGTCTCCGGGAGCTGCATGTGTC
AGAGGTTTTCACCGTCATCACCGAAACGCGCGAGGCAGCTGCGGTAAAGCTCATCAGCGTGGTCGTGAAG
CGATTCACAGATGTCTGCCTGTTCATCCGCGTCCAGCTCGTTGAGTTTCTCCAGAAGCGTTAATGTCTGG
CTTCTGATAAAGCGGGCCATGTTAAGGGCGGTTTTTTCCTGTTTGGTCACTGATGCCTCCGTGTAAGGGG
GATTTCTGTTCATGGGGGTAATGATACCGATGAAACGAGAGAGGATGCTCACGATACGGGTTACTGATGA
TGAACATGCCCGGTTACTGGAACGTTGTGAGGGTAAACAACTGGCGGTATGGATGCGGCGGGACCAGAGA
AAAATCACTCAGGGTCAATGCCAGCGCTTCGTTAATACAGATGTAGGTGTTCCACAGGGTAGCCAGCAGC
ATCCTGCGATGCAGATCCGGAACATAATGGTGCAGGGCGCTGACTTCCGCGTTTCCAGACTTTACGAAAC
ACGGAAACCGAAGACCATTCATGTTGTTGCTCAGGTCGCAGACGTTTTGCAGCAGCAGTCGCTTCACGTT
CGCTCGCGTATCGGTGATTCATTCTGCTAACCAGTAAGGCAACCCCGCCAGCCTAGCCGGGTCCTCAACG
ACAGGAGCACGATCATGCGCACCCGTGGGGCCGCCATGCCGGCGATAATGGCCTGCTTCTCGCCGAAACG
TTTGGTGGCGGGACCAGTGACGAAGGCTTGAGCGAGGGCGTGCAAGATTCCGAATACCGCAAGCGACAGG
CCGATCATCGTCGCGCTCCAGCGAAAGCGGTCCTCGCCGAAAATGACCCAGAGCGCTGCCGGCACCTGTC
CTACGAGTTGCATGATAAAGAAGACAGTCATAAGTGCGGCGACGATAGTCATGCCCCGCGCCCACCGGAA
GGAGCTGACTGGGTTGAAGGCTCTCAAGGGCATCGGTCGAGATCCCGGTGCCTAATGAGTGAGCTAACTT
ACATTAATTGCGTTGCGCTCACTGCCCGCTTTCCAGTCGGGAAACCTGTCGTGCCAGCTGCATTAATGAA
TCGGCCAACGCGCGGGGAGAGGCGGTTTGCGTATTGGGCGCCAGGGTGGTTTTTCTTTTCACCAGTGAGA
CGGGCAACAGCTGATTGCCCTTCACCGCCTGGCCCTGAGAGAGTTGCAGCAAGCGGTCCACGCTGGTTTG
CCCCAGCAGGCGAAAATCCTGTTTGATGGTGGTTAACGGCGGGATATAACATGAGCTGTCTTCGGTATCG
TCGTATCCCACTACCGAGATGTCCGCACCAACGCGCAGCCCGGACTCGGTAATGGCGCGCATTGCGCCCA
GCGCCATCTGATCGTTGGCAACCAGCATCGCAGTGGGAACGATGCCCTCATTCAGCATTTGCATGGTTTG
TTGAAAACCGGACATGGCACTCCAGTCGCCTTCCCGTTCCGCTATCGGCTGAATTTGATTGCGAGTGAGA
TATTTATGCCAGCCAGCCAGACGCAGACGCGCCGAGACAGAACTTAATGGGCCCGCTAACAGCGCGATTT
GCTGGTGACCCAATGCGACCAGATGCTCCACGCCCAGTCGCGTACCGTCTTCATGGGAGAAAATAATACT
GTTGATGGGTGTCTGGTCAGAGACATCAAGAAATAACGCCGGAACATTAGTGCAGGCAGCTTCCACAGCA
ATGGCATCCTGGTCATCCAGCGGATAGTTAATGATCAGCCCACTGACGCGTTGCGCGAGAAGATTGTGCA
CCGCCGCTTTACAGGCTTCGACGCCGCTTCGTTCTACCATCGACACCACCACGCTGGCACCCAGTTGATC
GGCGCGAGATTTAATCGCCGCGACAATTTGCGACGGCGCGTGCAGGGCCAGACTGGAGGTGGCAACGCCA
ATCAGCAACGACTGTTTGCCCGCCAGTTGTTGTGCCACGCGGTTGGGAATGTAATTCAGCTCCGCCATCG
CCGCTTCCACTTTTTCCCGCGTTTTCGCAGAAACGTGGCTGGCCTGGTTCACCACGCGGGAAACGGTCTG
ATAAGAGACACCGGCATACTCTGCGACATCGTATAACGTTACTGGTTTCACATTCACCACCCTGAATTGA
CTCTCTTCCGGGCGCTATCATGCCATACCGCGAAAGGTTTTGCGCCATTCGATGGTGTCCGGGATCTCGA
CGCTCTCCCTTATGCGACTCCTGCATTAGGAAGCAGCCCAGTAGTAGGTTGAGGCCGTTGAGCACCGCCG
CCGCAAGGAATGGTGCATGCAAGGAGATGGCGCCCAACAGTCCCCCGGCCACGGGGCCTGCCACCATACC
CACGCCGAAACAAGCGCTCATGAGCCCGAAGTGGCGAGCCCGATCTTCCCCATCGGTGATGTCGGCGATA
TAGGCGCCAGCAACCGCACCTGTGGCGCCGGTGATGCCGGCCACGATGCGTCCGGCGTAGAGGATCGAGA
TCGATCTCGATCCCGCGAAATTAATACGACTCACTATAGGGGAATTGTGAGCGGATAACAATTCCCCTCT
AGAAATAATTTTGTTTAACTTTAAGAAGGAGATATACATATGAGCGATAAAATTATTCACCTGACTGACG
ACAGTTTTGACACGGATGTACTCAAAGCGGACGGGGCGATCCTCGTCGATTTCTGGGCAGAGTGGTGCGG
TCCGTGCAAAATGATCGCCCCGATTCTGGATGAAATCGCTGACGAATATCAGGGCAAACTGACCGTTGCA
AAACTGAACATCGATCAAAACCCTGGCACTGCGCCGAAATATGGCATCCGTGGTATCCCGACTCTGCTGC
TGTTCAAAAACGGTGAAGTGGCGGCAACCAAAGTGGGTGCACTGTCTAAAGGTCAGTTGAAAGAGTTCCT
CGACGCTAACCTGGCCGGTTCTGGTTCTGGCCATATGCACCATCATCATCATCATTCTTCTGGTCTGGAA
GTTCTGTTCCAGGGGCCCATGGCCGGGGCCATCGCTTCCCGCATGAGCTTCAGCTCTCTCAAGAGGAAGC
AACCCAAGACGTTCACCGTGAGGATCGTCACCATGGACGCCGAGATGGAGTTCAATTGCGAGATGAAGTG
GAAAGGGAAGGACCTCTTTGATTTGGTGTGCCGGACTCTGGGGCTCCGAGAAACCTGGTTCTTTGGACTG
CAGTACACAATCAAGGACACAGTGGCCTGGCTCAAAATGGACAAGAAGGTACTGGATCATGATGTTTCAA
AGGAAGAACCAGTCACCTTTCACTTCTTGGCCAAATTTTATCCTGAGAATGCTGAAGAGGAGCTGGTTCA
GGAGATCACACAACATTTATTCTTCTTACAGGTAAAGAAGCAGATTTTAGATGAAAAGATCTACTGCCCT
CCTGAGGCTTCTGTGCTCCTGGCTTCTTACGCCGTCCAGGCCAAGTATGGTGACTACGACCCCAGTGTTC
ACAAGCGGGGATTTTTGGCCCAAGAGGAATTGCTTCCAAAAAGGGTAATAAATCTGTATCAGATGACTCC
GGAAATGTGGGAGGAGAGAATTACTGTTTGGTACGCAGAGCACCGAGGCCGAGCCAGGGATGAAGCTGAA
ATGGAATATCTGAAGATAGCTCAGGACCTGGAGATGTACGGTGTGAACTACTTTGCAATCCGGAATAAAA
AGGGCACAGAGCTGCTGCTTGGAGTGGATGCCCTGGGGCTTCACATTTATGACCCTGAGAACAGACTGAC
CCCCAAGATCTCCTTCCCGTGGAATGAAATCCGAAACATCTCGTACAGTGACAAGGAGTTTACTATTAAA
CCACTGGATAAGAAAATTGATGTCTTCAAGTTTAACTCCTCAAAGCTTCGTGTTAATAAGCTGATTCTCC
AGCTATGTATCGAGAACCATGATCTATTTATGAGGAGAAGGAAAGCCGATTCTTTGGAAGTTCAGCAGAT
GAAAGCCCAGGCCAGGGAGGAGAAGGCTAGAAAGCAGATGGAGCGGCAGCGCCTCGCTCGAGAGAAGCAG
ATGAGGGAGGAGGCTGAACGCACGAGGGATGAGTTGGAGAGGAGGCTGCTGCAGATGAAAGAAGAAGCAA
CAATGGCCAACGAAGCACTGATGCGGTCTGAGGAGACAGCTGACCTGTTGGCTGAAAAGGCCCAGATCAC
CGAGGAGGAGGCAAAACTTCTGGCCCAGAAGGCCGCAGAGGCTGAGCAGGAAATGCAGCGCATCAAGGCC
ACAGCGATTCGCACGGAGGAGGAGAAGCGCCTGATGGAGCAGAAGGTGCTGGAAGCCGAGGTGCTGGCAC
TGAAGATGGCTGAGGAGTCAGAGAGGAGGGCCAAAGAGGCAGATCAGCTGAAGCAGGACCTGCAGGAAGC
ACGCGAGGCGGAGCGAAGAGCCAAGCAGAAGCTCCTGGAGATTGCCACCAAGCCCACGTACCCGCCCATG
AACCCAATTCCAGCACCGTTGCCTCCTGACATACCAAGCTTCAACCTCATTGGTGACAGCCTGTCTTTCG
ACTTCAAAGATACTGACATGAAGCGGCTTTCCATGGAGATAGAGAAAGAAAAAGTGGAATACATGGAAAA
GAGCAAGCATCTGCAGGAGCAGCTCAATGAACTCAAGACAGAAATCGAGGCCTTGAAACTGAAAGAGAGG
GAGACAGCTCTGGATATTCTGCACAATGAGAACTCCGACAGAGGTGGCAGCAGCAAGCACAATACCATTA
AAAAGCTCACCTTGCAGAGCGCCAAGTCCCGAGTGGCCTTCTTTGAAGAGCTCTAGGGTATGAAAGAAAC
CGCTGCTGCTAAATTCGAACGCCAGCACATGGACAGCCCAGATCTGGGTACCGACGACGACGACAAGGCC
ATGGCTGATATCGGATCCGAATTCGAGCTCCGTCGACAAGCTTGCGGCCGCACTCGAGCACCACCACCAC
CACCACTGAGATCCGGCTGCTAACAAAGCCCGAAAGGAAGCTGAGTTGGCTGCTGCCACCGCTGAGCAAT
AACTAGCATAACCCCTTGGGGCCTCTAAACGGGTCTTGAGGGGTTTTTTGCTGAAAGGAGGAACTATATC
CGGATTGGCGAATGGG
[124 nt withheld, positions 6107-6230]
C
[91 nt withheld, positions 6232-6322]
A
[49 nt withheld, positions 6324-6372]
CCTTTGACGTTGGAGTCCACGTTCTTT
[37 nt withheld, positions 6400-6436]
ACCCTATCTCGGTCTATTCTTTTGATTTATAAGGGATTTTGCCGATTTCGGCCTATTGGTTAAAAAATGA
GCTGATTTAACAAAAATTTAACGCGAATTTTAACAAAATATTAACGCTTACAATTTAGGTGGCACTTTTC
GGGGAAATGTGCGCGGAACCCCTATTTGTTTATTTTTCTAAATACATTCAAATATGTATCCGCTCATGAG
ACAATAACCCTGATAAATGCTTCAATAATATTGAAAAAGGAAGAGTATGAGTATTCAACATTTCCGTGTC
GCCCTTATTCCCTTTTTTGCGGCATTTTGCCTTCCTGTTTTTGCTCACCCAGAAACGCTGGTGAAAGTAA
AAGATGCTGAAGATCAGTTGGGTGCACGAGTGGGTTACATCGAACTGGATCTCAACAGCGGTAAGATCCT
TGAGAGTTTTCGCCCCGAAGAACGTTTTCCAATGATGAGCACTTTTAAAGTTCTGCTATGTGGCGCGGTA
TTATCCCGTATTGACGCCGGGCAAGAGCAACTCGGTCGCCGCATACACTATTCTCAGAATGACTTGGTTG
AGTACTCACCAGTCACAGAAAAGCATCTTACGGATGGCATGACAGTAAGAGAATTATGCAGTGCTGCCAT
AACCATGAGTGATAACACTGCGGCCAACTTACTTCTGACAACGATCGGAGGACCGAAGGAGCTAACCGCT
TTTTTGCACAACATGGGGGATCATGTAACTCGCCTTGATCGTTGGGAACCGGAGCTGAATGAAGCCATAC
CAAACGACGAGCGTGACACCACGATGCCTGCAGCAATGGCAACAACGTTGCGCAAACTATTAACTGGCGA
ACTACTTACTCTAGCTTCCCGGCAACAATTAATAGACTGGATGGAGGCGGATAAAGTTGCAGGACCACTT
CTGCGCTCGGCCCTTCCGGCTGGCTGGTTTATTGCTGATAAATCTGGAGCCGGTGAGCGTGGGTCTCGCG
GTATCATTGCAGCACTGGGGCCAGATGGTAAGCCCTCCCGTATCGTAGTTATCTACACGACGGGGAGTCA
GGCAACTATGGATGAACGAAATAGACAGATCGCTGAGATAGGTGCCTCACTGATTAAGCATTGGTAACTG
TCAGACCAAGTTTACTCATATATACTTTAGATTGATTTAAAACTTCATTTTTAATTTAAAAGGATCTAGG
TGAAGATCCTTTTTGATAATCTCATGACCAAAATCCCTTAACGTGAGTTTTCGTTCCACTGAGC
