>Addgene plasmid #107148 | pET32a-Trx-PP-hNF2 | depositor partial sequence | sequence record 202114 | Full Sequence
CATCACCATCACCATCACCCCATGAGCGATAAAATTATTCACCTGACTGACGACAGTTTTGACACGGATG
TACTCAAAGCGGACGGGGCGATCCTCGTCGATTTCTGGGCAGAGTGGTGCGGTCCGTGCAAAATGATCGC
CCCGATTCTGGATGAAATCGCTGACGAATATCAGGGCAAACTGACCGTTGCAAAACTGAACATCGATCAA
AACCCTGGCACTGCGCCGAAATATGGCATCCGTGGTATCCCGACTCTGCTGCTGTTCAAAAACGGTGAAG
TGGCGGCAACCAAAGTGGGTGCACTGTCTAAAGGTCAGTTGAAAGAGTTCCTCGACGCTAACCTGGCCGG
TTCTGGTTCTGGCCATATGCACCATCATCATCATCATTCTTCTGGTCTGGAAGTTCTGTTCCAGGGGCCC
ATGGCCGGGGCCATCGCTTCCCGCATGAGCTTCAGCTCTCTCAAGAGGAAGCAACCCAAGACGTTCACCG
TGAGGATCGTCACCATGGACGCCGAGATGGAGTTCAATTGCGAGATGAAGTGGAAAGGGAAGGACCTCTT
TGATTTGGTGTGCCGGACTCTGGGGCTCCGAGAAACCTGGTTCTTTGGACTGCAGTACACAATCAAGGAC
ACAGTGGCCTGGCTCAAAATGGACAAGAAGGTACTGGATCATGATGTTTCAAAGGAAGAACCAGTCACCT
TTCACTTCTTGGCCAAATTTTATCCTGAGAATGCTGAAGAGGAGCTGGTTCAGGAGATCACACAACATTT
ATTCTTCTTACAGGTAAAGAAGCAGATTTTAGATGAAAAGATCTACTGCCCTCCTGAGGCTTCTGTGCTC
CTGGCTTCTTACGCCGTCCAGGCCAAGTATGGTGACTACGACCCCAGTGTTCACAAGCGGGGATTTTTGG
CCCAAGAGGAATTGCTTCCAAAAAGGGTAATAAATCTGTATCAGATGACTCCGGAAATGTGGGAGGAGAG
AATTACTGCTTGGTACGCAGAGCACCGAGGCCGAGCCAGGGATGAAGCTGAAATGGAATATCTGAAGATA
GCTCAGGACCTGGAGATGTACGGTGTGAACTACTTTGCAATCCGGAATAAAAAGGGCACAGAGCTGCTGC
TTGGAGTGGATGCCCTGGGGCTTCACATTTATGACCCTGAGAACAGACTGACCCCCAAGATCTCCTTCCC
GTGGAATGAAATCCGAAACATCTCGTACAGTGACAAGGAGTTTACTATTAAACCACTGGATAAGAAAATT
GATGTCTTCAAGTTTAACTCCTCAAAGCTTCGTGTTAATAAGCTGATTCTCCAGCTATGTATCGGGAACC
ATGATCTATTTATGAGGAGAAGGAAAGCCGATTCTTTGGAAGTTCAGCAGATGAAAGCCCAGGCCAGGGA
GGAGAAGGCTAGAAAGCAGATGGAGCGGCAGCGCCTCGCTCGAGAGAAGCAGATGAGGGAGGAGGCTGAA
CGCACGAGGGATGAGTTGGAGAGGAGGCTGCTGCAGATGAAAGAAGAAGCAACAATGGCCAACGAAGCAC
TGATGCGGTCTGAGGAGACAGCTGACCTGTTGGCTGAAAAGGCCCAGATCACCGAGGAGGAGGCAAAACT
TCTGGCCCAGAAGGCCGCAGAGGCTGAGCAGGAAATGCAGCGCATCAAGGCCACAGCGATTCGCACGGAG
GAGGAGAAGCGCCTGATGGAGCAGAAGGTGCTGGAAGCCGAGGTGCTGGCACTGAAGATGGCTGAGGAGT
CAGAGAGGAGGGCCAAAGAGGCAGATCAGCTGAAGCAGGACCTGCAGGAAGCACGCGAGGCGGAGCGAAG
AGCCAAGCAGAAGCTCCTGGAGATTGCCACCAAGCCCACGTACCCGCCCATGAACCCAATTCCAGCACCG
TTGCCTCCTGACATACCAAGCTTCAACCTCATTGGTGACAGCCTGTCTTTCGACTTCAAAGATACTGACA
TGAAGCGGCTTTCCATGGAGATAGAGAAAGAAAAAGTGGAATACATGGAAAAGAGCAAGCATCTGCAGGA
GCAGCTCAATGAACTCAAGACAGAAATCGAGGCCTTGAAACTGAAAGAGAGGGAGACAGCTCTGGATATT
CTGCACAATGAGAACTCCGACAGGGGTGGCAGCAGCAAGCACAATACCATTAAAAAGCTCACCTTGCAGA
GCGCCAAGTCCCGAGTGGCCTTCTTTGAAGAGCTCTAG
